>Addgene plasmid #171964 | AAVS1-Puro CAG-CLTX CD32a ITAM CAR | addgene full sequence | sequence record 338222 | Addgene NGS Result
CTAGCTAGTCCTGCAGGTTTAAACGAATTCGCCCTTTGCTTTCTCTGACCAGCATTCTCTCCCCTGGGCC
TGTGCCGCTTTCTGTCTGCAGCTTGTGGCCTGGGTCACCTCTACGGCTGGCCCAGATCCTTCCCTGCCGC
CTCCTTCAGGTTCCGTCTTCCTCCACTCCCTCTTCCCCTTGCTCTCTGCTGTGTTGCTGCCCAAGGATGC
TCTTTCCGGAGCACTTCCTTCTCGGCGCTGCACCACGTGATGTCCTCTGAGCGGATCCTCCCCGTGTCTG
GGTCCTCTCCGGGCATCTCTCCTCCCTCACCCAACCCCATGCCGTCTTCACTCGCTGGGTTCCCTTTTCC
TTCTCCTTCTGGGGCCTGTGCCATCTCTCGTTTCTTAGGATGGCCTTCTCCGACGGATGTCTCCCTTGCG
TCCCGCCTCCCCTTCTTGTAGGCCTGCATCATCACCGTTTTTCTGGACAACCCCAAAGTACCCCGTCTCC
CTGGCTTTAGCCACCTCTCCATCCTCTTGCTTTCTTTGCCTGGACACCCCGTTCTCCTGTGGATTCGGGT
CACCTCTCACTCCTTTCATTTGGGCAGCTCCCCTACCCCCCTTACCTCTCTAGTCTGTGCTAGCTCTTCC
AGCCCCCTGTCATGGCATCTTCCAGGGGTCCGAGAGCTCAGCTAGTCTTCTTCCTCCAACCCGGGCCCCT
ATGTCCACTTCAGGACAGCATGTTTGCTGCCTCCAGGGATCCTGTGTCCCCGAGCTGGGACCACCTTATA
TTCCCAGGGCCGGTTAATGTGGCTCTGGTTCTGGGTACTTTTATCTGTCCCCTCCACCCCACAGTGGGGC
AAGCTTCTGACCTCTTCTCTTCCTCCCACAGGGCCTCGAGAGATCTGGCAGCGGAGAGGGCAGAGGAAGT
CTTCTAACATGCGGTGACGTGGAGGAGAATCCCGGCCCTAGGCTCGAGATGACCGAGTACAAGCCCACGG
TGCGCCTCGCCACCCGCGACGACGTCCCCAGGGCCGTACGCACCCTCGCCGCCGCGTTCGCCGACTACCC
CGCCACGCGCCACACCGTCGATCCGGACCGCCACATCGAGCGGGTCACCGAGCTGCAAGAACTCTTCCTC
ACGCGCGTCGGGCTCGACATCGGCAAGGTGTGGGTCGCGGACGACGGCGCCGCGGTGGCGGTCTGGACCA
CGCCGGAGAGCGTCGAAGCGGGGGCGGTGTTCGCCGAGATCGGCCCGCGCATGGCCGAGTTGAGCGGTTC
CCGGCTGGCCGCGCAGCAACAGATGGAAGGCCTCCTGGCGCCGCACCGGCCCAAGGAGCCCGCGTGGTTC
CTGGCCACCGTCGGCGTCTCGCCCGACCACCAGGGCAAGGGTCTGGGCAGCGCCGTCGTGCTCCCCGGAG
TGGAGGCGGCCGAGCGCGCCGGGGTGCCCGCCTTCCTGGAGACCTCCGCGCCCCGCAACCTCCCCTTCTA
CGAGCGGCTCGGCTTCACCGTCACCGCCGACGTCGAGGTGCCCGAAGGACCGCGCACCTGGTGCATGACC
CGCAAGCCCGGTGCCTGATCTAGAGGGCCCGTTTAAACCCGCTGATCAGCCTCGACTGTGCCTTCTAGTT
GCCAGCCATCTGTTGTTTGCCCCTCCCCCGTGCCTTCCTTGACCCTGGAAGGTGCCACTCCCACTGTCCT
TTCCTAATAAAATGAGGAAATTGCATCGCATTGTCTGAGTAGGTGTCATTCTATTCTGGGGGGTGGGGTG
GGGCAGGACAGCAAGGGGGAGGATTGGGAAGACAATAGCAGGCATGCTGGGGATGCGGTGGGCTCTATGG
GTCTCGACATTGATTATTGACTAGTTATTAATAGTAATCAATTACGGGGTCATTAGTTCATAGCCCATAT
ATGGAGTTCCGCGTTACATAACTTACGGTAAATGGCCCGCCTGGCTGACCGCCCAACGACCCCCGCCCAT
TGACGTCAATAATGACGTATGTTCCCATAGTAACGCCAATAGGGACTTTCCATTGACGTCAATGGGTGGA
GTATTTACGGTAAACTGCCCACTTGGCAGTACATCAAGTGTATCATATGCCAAGTACGCCCCCTATTGAC
GTCAATGACGGTAAATGGCCCGCCTGGCATTATGCCCAGTACATGACCTTATGGGACTTTCCTACTTGGC
AGTACATCTACGTATTAGTCATCGCTATTACCATGGTCGAGGTGAGCCCCACGTTCTGCTTCACTCTCCC
CATCTCCCCCCCCTCCCCACCCCCAATTTTGTATTTATTTATTTTTTAATTATTTTGTGCAGCGATGGGG
GCGGGGGGGGGGGGGGGGCGCGCGCCGGGGGGGGGGGGGGGGGGSGGGGGGSGGGGSGGGGSGRGGCGGA
GAGGTGCGGCGGCAGCCAATCAGAGCGGCGCGCTCCGAAAGTTTCCTTTTATGGCGAGGCGGCGGCGGCG
GCGGCCCTATAAAAAGCGAAGCGCGCGGCGGGCGGGAGTCGCTGCGCGCTGCCTTCGCCCCGTGCCCCGC
TCCGCCGCCGCCTCGCGCCGCCCGCCCCGGCTCTGACTGACCGCGTTACTCCCACAGGTGAGCGGGCGGG
ACGGCCCTTCTCCTCCGGGCTGTAATTAGCGCTTGGTTTAATGACGGCTTGTTTCTTTTCTGTGGCTGCG
TGAAAGCCTTGAGGGGCTCCGGGAGGGCCCTTTGTGCGGGGGGAGCGGCTCGGGGGGTGCGTGCGTGTGT
GTGTGCGTGGGGAGCGCCGCGTGCGGCTCCGCGCTGCCCGGCGGCTGTGAGCGCTGCGGGCGCGGCGCGG
GGCTTTGTGCGCTCCGCAGTGTGCGCGAGGGGAGCGCGGCCGGGGGCGGTGCCCCGCGGTGCGGGGGGGG
CTGCGAGGGGAACAAAGGCTGCGTGCGGGGTGTGTGCGTGGGGGGGTGAGCAGGGGGTGTGGGCGCGTCG
GTCGGGCTGCAACCCCCCCTGCACCCCCCTCCCCGAGTTGCTGAGCACGGCCCGGCTTCGGGTGCGGGGC
TCCGTACGGGGCGTGGCGCGGGGCTCGCCGTGCCGGGCGGGGGGTGGCGGCAGGTGGGGGTGCCGGGCGG
GGCGGGGCCGCCTCGGGCCGGGGAGGGCTCGGGGGAGGGGCGCGGCGGCCCCCGGAGCGCCGGCGGCTGT
CGAGGCGCGGCGAGCCGCAGCCATTGCCTTTTATGGTAATCGTGCGAGAGGGCGCAGGGACTTCCTTTGT
CCCAAATCTGTGCGGAGCCGAAATCTGGGAGGCGCCGCCGCACCCCCTCTAGCGGGCGCGGGGCGAAGCG
GTGCGGCGCCGGCAGGAAGGAAATGGGCGGGGAGGGCCTTCGTGCGTCGCCGCGCCGCCGTCCCCTTCTC
CCTCTCCAGCCTCGGGGCTGTCCGCGGGGGGACGGCTGCCTTCGGGGGGGACGGGGCAGGGCGGGGTTCG
GCTTCTGGCGTGTGACCGGCGGCTCTAGAGCCTCTGCTAACCATGTTCATGCCTTCTTCTTTTTCCTACA
GCTCCTGGGCAACGTGCTGGTTATTGTGCTGTCTCATCATTTTGGCAAAGAATTCGTCGACGCCACCATG
CTTCTCCTGGTGACAAGCCTTCTGCTCTGTGAGTTACCACACCCAGCATTCCTCCTGATCCCAATGTGCA
TGCCTTGCTTCACCACCGACCACCAGATGGCCAGAAAGTGCGATGACTGCTGCGGCGGCAAGGGCAGAGG
CAAGTGCTACGGCCCCCAGTGTCTGTGCAGAGAGTCCAAATATGGTCCCCCATGCCCACCATGCCCAGCA
CCTGAGTTCCTGGGGGGACCATCAGTCTTCCTGTTCCCCCCAAAACCCAAGGACACTCTCATGATCTCCC
GGACCCCTGAGGTCACGTGCGTGGTGGTGGACGTGAGCCAGGAAGACCCCGAGGTCCAGTTCAACTGGTA
CGTGGATGGCGTGGAGGTGCATAATGCCAAGACAAAGCCGCGGGAGGAGCAGTTCAACAGCACGTACCGT
GTGGTCAGCGTCCTCACCGTCCTGCACCAGGACTGGCTGAACGGCAAGGAGTACAAGTGCAAGGTCTCCA
ACAAAGGCCTCCCGTCCTCCATCGAGAAAACCATCTCCAAAGCCAAAGGGCAGCCCCGAGAGCCACAGGT
GTACACCCTGCCCCCATCCCAGGAGGAGATGACCAAGAACCAGGTCAGCCTGACCTGCCTGGTCAAAGGC
TTCTACCCCAGCGACATCGCCGTGGAGTGGGAGAGCAATGGGCAGCCGGAGAACAACTACAAGACCACGC
CTCCCGTGCTGGACTCCGACGGCTCCTTCTTCCTCTACAGCAGGCTAACCGTGGACAAGAGCAGGTGGCA
GGAGGGGAATGTCTTCTCATGCTCCGTGATGCATGAGGCTCTGCACAACCACTACACACAGAAGAGCCTC
TCCCTGTCCCTAGGTAAAATCATTGTGGCTGTGGTCATTGCGACTGCTGTAGCAGCCATTGTTGCTGCTG
TAGTGGCCTTGATCTACTGCAGGAAAAAGCGGATTTCAGCCAATTCCACTGATCCTGTGAAGGCTGCCCA
ATTTGAGCCACCTGGACGTCAAATGATTGCCATCAGAAAGAGACAACTTGAAGAAACCAACAATGACTAT
GAAACAGCTGACGGCGGCTACATGACTCTGAACCCCAGGGCACCTACTGACGATGATAAAAACATCTACC
TGACTCTTCCTCCCAACGACCATGTCAACAGTAATAACTAAACGCGTGAATTCGATATCAAGCTTATCGA
TAATCAACCTCTGGATTACAAAATTTGTGAAAGATTGACTGGTATTCTTAACTATGTTGCTCCTTTTACG
CTATGTGGATACGCTGCTTTAATGCCTTTGTATCATGCTATTGCTTCCCGTATGGCTTTCATTTTCTCCT
CCTTGTATAAATCCTGGTTGCTGTCTCTTTATGAGGAGTTGTGGCCCGTTGTCAGGCAACGTGGCGTGGT
GTGCACTGTGTTTGCTGACGCAACCCCCACTGGTTGGGGCATTGCCACCACCTGTCAGCTCCTTTCCGGG
ACTTTCGCTTTCCCCCTCCCTATTGCCACGGCGGAACTCATCGCCGCCTGCCTTGCCCGCTGCTGGACAG
GGGCTCGGCTGTTGGGCACTGACAATTCCGTGGTGTTGTCGGGGAAATCATCGTCCTTTCCTTGGCTGCT
CGCCTATGTTGCCACCTGGATTCTGCGCGGGACGTCCTTCTGCTACGTCCCTTCGGCCCTCAATCCAGCG
GACCTTCCTTCCCGCGGCCTGCTGCCGGCTCTGCGGCCTCTTCCGCGTCTTCGCCTTCGCCCTCAGACGA
GTCGGATCTCCCTTTGGGCCGCCTCCCCGCATCGATACCGAGCGCTGCTCGAGAGATCTACGGGTGGCAT
CCCTGTGACCCCTCCCCAGTGCCTCTCCTGGCCCTGGAAGTTGCCACTCCAGTGCCCACCAGCCTTGTCC
TAATAAAATTAAGTTGCATCATTTTGTCTGACTAGGTGTCCTTCTATAATATTATGGGGTGGAGGGGGGT
GGTATGGAGCAAGGGGCAAGTTGGGAAGACAACCTGTAGGGCCTGCGGGGTCTATTGGGAACCAAGCTGG
AGTGCAGTGGCACAATCTTGGCTCACTGCAATCTCCGCCTCCTGGGTTCAAGCGATTCTCCTGCCTCAGC
CTCCCGAGTTGTTGGGATTCCAGGCATGCATGACCAGGCTCAGCTAATTTTTGTTTTTTTGGTAGAGACG
GGGTTTCACCATATTGGCCAGGCTGGTCTCCAACTCCTAATCTCAGGTGATCTACCCACCTTGGCCTCCC
AAATTGCTGGGATTACAGGCGTGAACCACTGCTCCCTTCCCTGTCCTTCTGATTTTGTAGGTAACCAGGC
GCGTGAATTCACTCCTCAGGTGCAGGCTGCCTATCAGAAGGTGGTGGCTGGTGTGGCCAATGCCCTGGCT
CACAAATACCACTGAGATCTTTTTCCCTCTGCCAAAAATTATGGGGACATCATGAAGCCCCTTGAGCATC
TGACTTCTGGCTAATAAAGGAAATTTATTTTCATTGCAATAGTGTGTTGGAATTTTTTGTGTCTCTCACT
CGGAAGGACATATGGGAGGGCAAATCATTTAAAACATCAGAATGAGTATTTGGTTTAGAGTTTGGCAACA
TATGCCCATATGCTGGCTGCCATGAACAAAGGTTGGCTATAAAGAGGTCATCAGTATATGAAACAGCCCC
CTGCTGTCCATTCCTTATTCCATAGAAAAGCCTTGACTTGAGGTTAGATTTTTTTTATATTTTGTTTTGT
GTTATTTTTTTCTTTAACATCCCTAAAATTTTCCTTACATGTTTTACTAGCCAGATTTTTCCTCCTCTCC
TGACTACTCCCAGTCATAGCTGTCCCTCTTCTCTTATGGAGATCCCTCGACCTGCAGCCCAAGCTTGGCG
TAATCATGGTCATAGCTGTTTCCTGTGTGAAATTGTTATCCGCTCACAATTCCACACAACATACGAGCCG
GAAGCATAAAGTGTAAAGCCTGGGGTGCCTAATGAGTGAGCTAACTCACATTAATTGCGTTGCGCTCACT
GCCCGCTTTCCAGTCGGGAAACCTGTCGTGCCAGCGGATCGACAGTACTAAGCTTTACTAGGGACAGGAT
TGGTGACAGAAAAGCCCCATCCTTAGGCCTCCTCCTTCCTAGTCTCCTGATATTGGGTCTAACCCCCACC
TCCTGTTAGGCAGATTCCTTATCTGGTGACACACCCCCATTTCCTGGAGCCATCTCTCTCCTTGCCAGAA
CCTCTAAGGTTTGCTTACGATGGAGCCAGAGAGGATCCTGGGAGGGAGAGCTTGGCAGGGGGTGGGAGGG
AAGGGGGGGATGCGTGACCTGCCCGGTTCTCAGTGGCCACCCTGCGCTACCCTCTCCCAGAACCTGAGCT
GCTCTGACGCGGCTGTCTGGTGCGTTTCACTGATCCTGGTGCTGCAGCTTCCTTACACTTCCCAAGAGGA
GAAGCAGTTTGGAAAAACAAAATCAGAATAAGTTGGTCCTGAGTTCTAACTTTGGCTCTTCACCTTTCTA
GTCCCCAATTTATATTGTTCCTCCGTGCGTCAGTTTTACCTGTGAGATAAGGCCAGTAGCCAGCCCCGTC
CTGGCAGGGCTGTGGTGAGGAGGGGGGTGTCCGTGTGGAAAACTCCCTTTGTGAGAATGGTGCGTCCTAG
GTGTTCACCAGGTCGTGGCCGCCTCTACTCCCTTTCTCTTTCTCCATCCTTCTTTCCTTAAAGAGTCCCC
AGTGCTATCTGGGACATATTCCTCCGCCCAGAGCAGGGTCCCGCTTCCCTAAGGCCCTGCTCTGGGCTTC
TGGGTTTGAGTCCTTGGCAAGCCCAGGAGAGGCGCTCAGGCTTCCCTGTCCCCCTTCCTCGTCCACCATC
TCATGCCCCTGGCTCTCCTGCCCCTTCCCTACAGGGGTTCCTGGCTCTGCTCTAAGGGCGAATTCGCGGC
CGCTAAATTCAATTCGCCCTATAGTGAGTCGTATTACAATTCACTGGCCGTCGTTTTACAACGTCGTGAC
TGGGAAAACCCTGGCGTTACCCAACTTAATCGCCTTGCAGCACATCCCCCTTTCGCCAGCTGGCGTAATA
GCGAAGAGGCCCGCACCGATCGCCCTTCCCAACAGTTGCGCAGCCTATACGTACGGCAGTTTAAGGTTTA
CACCTATAAAAGAGAGAGCCGTTATCGTCTGTTTGTGGATGTACAGAGTGATATTATTGACACGCCGGGG
CGACGGATGGTGATCCCCCTGGCCAGTGCACGTCTGCTGTCAGATAAAGTCTCCCGTGAACTTTACCCGG
TGGTGCATATCGGGGATGAAAGCTGGCGCATGATGACCACCGATATGGCCAGTGTGCCGGTCTCCGTTAT
CGGGGAAGAAGTGGCTGATCTCAGCCACCGCGAAAATGACATCAAAAACGCCATTAACCTGATGTTCTGG
GGAATATAAATGTCAGGCATGAGATTATCAAAAAGGATCTTCACCTAGATCCTTTTCACGTAGAAAGCCA
GTCCGCAGAAACGGTGCTGACCCCGGATGAATGTCAGCTACTGGGCTATCTGGACAAGGGAAAACGCAAG
CGCAAAGAGAAAGCAGGTAGCTTGCAGTGGGCTTACATGGCGATAGCTAGACTGGGCGGTTTTATGGACA
GCAAGCGAACCGGAATTGCCAGCTGGGGCGCCCTCTGGTAAGGTTGGGAAGCCCTGCAAAGTAAACTGGA
TGGCTTTCTTGCCGCCAAGGATCTGATGGCGCAGGGGATCAAGCTCTGATCAAGAGACAGGATGAGGATC
GTTTCGCATGATTGAACAAGATGGATTGCACGCAGGTTCTCCGGCCGCTTGGGTGGAGAGGCTATTCGGC
TATGACTGGGCACAACAGACAATCGGCTGCTCTGATGCCGCCGTGTTCCGGCTGTCAGCGCAGGGGCGCC
CGGTTCTTTTTGTCAAGACCGACCTGTCCGGTGCCCTGAATGAACTGCAAGACGAGGCAGCGCGGCTATC
GTGGCTGGCCACGACGGGCGTTCCTTGCGCAGCTGTGCTCGACGTTGTCACTGAAGCGGGAAGGGACTGG
CTGCTATTGGGCGAAGTGCCGGGGCAGGATCTCCTGTCATCTCACCTTGCTCCTGCCGAGAAAGTATCCA
TCATGGCTGATGCAATGCGGCGGCTGCATACGCTTGATCCGGCTACCTGCCCATTCGACCACCAAGCGAA
ACATCGCATCGAGCGAGCACGTACTCGGATGGAAGCCGGTCTTGTCGATCAGGATGATCTGGACGAAGAG
CATCAGGGGCTCGCGCCAGCCGAACTGTTCGCCAGGCTCAAGGCGAGCATGCCCGACGGCGAGGATCTCG
TCGTGACCCATGCATGGCGATGCCTGCTTGCCGAATATCATGGTGGAAAATGGCCGCTTTTCTGGATTCA
TCGACTGTGGCCGGCTGGGTGTGGCGGACCGCTATCAGGACATAGCGTTGGCTACCCGTGATATTGCTGA
AGAGCTTGGCGGCGAATGGGCTGACCGCTTCCTCGTGCTTTACGGTATCGCCGCTCCCGATTCGCAGCGC
ATCGCCTTCTATCGCCTTCTTGACGAGTTCTTCTGAATTATTAACGCTTACAATTTCCTGATGCGGTATT
TTCTCCTTACGCATCTGTGCGGTATTTCACACCGCATCAGGTGGCACTTTTCGGGGAAATGTGCGCGGAA
CCCCTATTTGTTTATTTTTCTAAATACATTCAAATATGTATCCGCTCATGAGATTATCAAAAAGGATCTT
CACCTAGATCCTTTTAAATTAAAAATGAAGTTTTAAATCAATCTAAAGTATATATGAGTAAACTTGGTCT
GACAGTTACCAATGCTTAATCAGTGAGGCACCTATCTCAGCGATCTGTCTATTTCGTTCATCCATAGTTG
CCTGACTCCCCGTCGTGTAGATAACTACGATACGGGAGGGCTTACCATCTGGCCCCAGTGCTGCAATGAT
ACCGCGAGACCCACGCTCACCGGCTCCAGATTTATCAGCAATAAACCAGCCAGCCGGAAGGGCCGAGCGC
AGAAGTGGTCCTGCAACTTTATCCGCCTCCATCCAGTCTATTAATTGTTGCCGGGAAGCTAGAGTAAGTA
GTTCGCCAGTTAATAGTTTGCGCAACGTTGTTGCCATTGCTACAGGCATCGTGGTGTCACGCTCGTCGTT
TGGTATGGCTTCATTCAGCTCCGGTTCCCAACGATCAAGGCGAGTTACATGATCCCCCATGTTGTGCAAA
AAAGCGGTTAGCTCCTTCGGTCCTCCGATCGTTGTCAGAAGTAAGTTGGCCGCAGTGTTATCACTCATGG
TTATGGCAGCACTGCATAATTCTCTTACTGTCATGCCATCCGTAAGATGCTTTTCTGTGACTGGTGAATA
CTCAACCAAGTCATTCTGAGAATAGTGTATGCGGCGACCGAGTTGCTCTTGCCCGGCGTCAATACGGGAT
AATACCGCGCCACATAGCAGAACTTTAAAAGTGCTCATCATTGGAAAACGTTCTTCGGGGCGAAAACTCT
CAAGGATCTTACCGCTGTTGAGATCCAGTTCGATGTAACCCACTCGTGCACCCAACTGATCTTCAGCATC
TTTTACTTTCACCAGCGTTTCTGGGTGAGCAAAAACAGGAAGGCAAAATGCCGCAAAAAAGGGAATAAGG
GCGACACGGAAATGTTGAATACTCATACTCTTCCTTTTTCAATATTATTGAAGCATTTATCAGGGTTATT
GTCTCATGACCAAAATCCCTTAACGTGAGTTTTCGTTCCACTGAGCGTCAGACCCCGTAGAAAAGATCAA
AGGATCTTCTTGAGATCCTTTTTTTCTGCGCGTAATCTGCTGCTTGCAAACAAAAAAACCACCGCTACCA
GCGGTGGTTTGTTTGCCGGATCAAGAGCTACCAACTCTTTTTCCGAAGGTAACTGGCTTCAGCAGAGCGC
AGATACCAAATACTGTTCTTCTAGTGTAGCCGTAGTTAGGCCACCACTTCAAGAACTCTGTAGCACCGCC
TACATACCTCGCTCTGCTAATCCTGTTACCAGTGGCTGCTGCCAGTGGCGATAAGTCGTGTCTTACCGGG
TTGGACTCAAGACGATAGTTACCGGATAAGGCGCAGCGGTCGGGCTGAACGGGGGGTTCGTGCACACAGC
CCAGCTTGGAGCGAACGACCTACACCGAACTGAGATACCTACAGCGTGAGCTATGAGAAAGCGCCACGCT
TCCCGAAGGGAGAAAGGCGGACAGGTATCCGGTAAGCGGCAGGGTCGGAACAGGAGAGCGCACGAGGGAG
CTTCCAGGGGGAAACGCCTGGTATCTTTATAGTCCTGTCGGGTTTCGCCACCTCTGACTTGAGCGTCGAT
TTTTGTGATGCTCGTCAGGGGGGCGGAGCCTATGGAAAAACGCCAGCAACGCGGCCTTTTTACGGTTCCT
GGCCTTTTGCTGGCCTTTTGCTCACATGTTCTTTCCTGCGTTATCCCCTGATTCTGTGGATAACCGTATT
ACCGCCTTTGAGTGAGCTGATACCGCTCGCCGCAGCCGAACGACCGAGCGCAGCGAGTCAGTGAGCGAGG
AAGCGGAAGAGCGCCCAATACGCAAACCGCCTCTCCCCGCGCGTTGGCCGATTCATTAATGCAGCTGGCA
CGACAGGTTTCCCGACTGGAAAGCGGGCAGTGAGCGCAACGCAATTAATGTGAGTTAGCTCACTCATTAG
GCACCCCAGGCTTTACACTTTATGCTTCCGGCTCGTATGTTGTGTGGAATTGTGAGCGGATAACAATTTC
ACACAGGAAACAGCTATGACCATGATTACGCCAAGCTCAGAATTAACCCTCACTAAAGGGA
Features (pLannotate 1.2.2; 36 found; start..end, strand, type, name):
     37..840     +  misc_feature   HA-L: left homology arm from the adeno-associated virus integration site (AAVS1) within intron 1 of the human PPP1R12C gene
    847..872     +  misc_feature   SA: splice acceptor site
    959..1558    +  CDS            PuroR: puromycin N-acetyltransferase; pac from Streptomyces alboniger; confers resistance to puromycin
   1596..1820    +  polyA_signal   bGH poly(A) signal: bovine growth hormone polyadenylation signal
   1826..2205    +  enhancer       CMV enhancer: human cytomegalovirus immediate early enhancer
   2207..2484    +  promoter       chicken β-actin promoter: No description available
   2485..3501    +  intron         chimeric intron: chimera between introns from chicken β-actin and rabbit β-globin
   3568..3633    +  CDS            CSF2RA (fragment): CSF2R_HUMAN - Also known as CSF2R, CSF2RY. Experimental evidence at protein level: Swiss-Prot protein existence level 1. Low affinity receptor for granulocyte-macrophage colony- stimulating factor. Transduces a signal that results in the proliferation, differentiation, and functional activation of hematopoietic cells. From Homo sapiens (Human).
   3634..3741    +  CDS            CTXL_LEIQU: Experimental evidence at protein level: Swiss-Prot protein existence level 1. This toxin binds to the surface of glioma cells, and inhibits their proliferation without having effects on normal brain cells. In this context, this toxin has been described as a chloride channel inhibitor (probably ClC-3/CLCN3) by causing its internalization via caveolae (PubMed:16520829). It has also been described to selectively interact with MMP2 (in complex with MT1-MMP (MMP14) and TIMP2), to inhibit its enzymatic activity and to decrease its presence at the cell surface (PubMed:12454020). From Leiurus quinques
   3742..4428    +  CDS            IGHG4 (fragment): IGHG4_HUMAN - Experimental evidence at protein level: Swiss-Prot protein existence level 1. Constant region of immunoglobulin heavy chains. Immunoglobulins, also known as antibodies, are membrane-bound or secreted glycoproteins produced by B lymphocytes. In the recognition phase of humoral immunity, the membrane-bound immunoglobulins serve as receptors which, upon binding of a specific antigen, trigger the clonal expansion and differentiation of B lymphocytes into immunoglobulins- secreting plasma cells. Secreted immunoglobulins mediate the effector phase of humoral immunity, which results in
   4429..4728    +  CDS            FCGR2A (fragment): FCG2A_HUMAN - Also known as CD32, FCG2, FCGR2A1, IGFR2. Experimental evidence at protein level: Swiss-Prot protein existence level 1. Binds to the Fc region of immunoglobulins gamma. Low affinity receptor. By binding to IgG it initiates cellular responses against pathogens and soluble antigens. Promotes phagocytosis of opsonized antigens. From Homo sapiens (Human).
   4738..4762    +  misc_feature   MCS (fragment): pBluescript multiple cloning site
   4762..5350    +  misc_feature   WPRE: woodchuck hepatitis virus posttranscriptional regulatory element
   5382..5858    +  polyA_signal   hGH poly(A) signal: human growth hormone polyadenylation signal
   5882..5962    +  CDS            HBB (fragment): HBB_PONPY - Experimental evidence at transcript level: Swiss-Prot protein existence level 2. Involved in oxygen transport from the lung to the various peripheral tissues. From Pongo pygmaeus (Bornean orangutan).
   6033..6088    +  polyA_signal   β-globin poly(A) signal: rabbit β-globin polyadenylation signal (Gil and Proudfoot, 1987)
   6471..6493    -  protein_bind   lac operator (fragment): The lac repressor binds to the lac operator to inhibit transcription in E. coli. This inhibition can be relieved by adding lactose or isopropyl-β-D-thiogalactopyranoside (IPTG). lac repressor encoded by lacI
   6497..6527    -  promoter       lac promoter: promoter for the E. coli lac operon
   6542..6563    -  protein_bind   CAP binding site: CAP binding activates transcription in the presence of cAMP. E. coli catabolite activator protein
   6576..6615    -  CDS            lacI (fragment): lac repressor; lacI; The lac repressor binds to the lac operator to inhibit transcription in E. coli. This inhibition can be relieved by adding lactose or isopropyl-β-D-thiogalactopyranoside (IPTG).
   6637..7473    +  misc_feature   HA-R: right homology arm from the adeno-associated virus integration site (AAVS1) within intron 1 of the human PPP1R12C gene
   7508..7526    -  promoter       T7 promoter: promoter for bacteriophage T7 RNA polymerase
   7529..7676    +  CDS            lacZα (fragment): LacZα fragment of β-galactosidase; lacZ fragment
   7686..7989    +  CDS            ccdB (fragment): CcdB, a bacterial toxin that poisons DNA gyrase; ccdB; Plasmids containing the ccdB gene cannot be propagated in standard E. coli strains.
   8037..8306    +  CDS            tnpA (fragment): TN5P_ECOLX - Also known as tnp. Experimental evidence at protein level: Swiss-Prot protein existence level 1. Mediates transposition of transposon Tn5 by a 'cut and paste' mechanism. First, the monomeric transposase binds the 19 bp inverted DNA repeats flanking the transposon. Then, dimerization of the DNA- bound transposase creates a synaptic DNA complex. After nicking of the first DNA strand, excision of the transposon proceeds through a series of intermediates. The transposase then mediates the insertion of the transposon at a new site by strand transfer. The activity of the wild- type tran
   8338..9136    +  CDS            NeoR/KanR (fragment): aminoglycoside phosphotransferase from Tn5; aph(3')-II (or nptII); confers resistance to neomycin, kanamycin, and G418 (Geneticin®)
   9157..9207    -  misc_feature   bom (fragment): basis of mobility region from pBR322
   9234..9293    +  promoter       AmpR promoter (fragment): bla
   9386..10246   -  CDS            AmpR: β-lactamase; bla; confers resistance to ampicillin, carbenicillin, and related antibiotics
  10247..10299   -  promoter       AmpR promoter (fragment): bla
  10370..10958   +  rep_origin     ori: high-copy-number ColE1/pMB1/pBR322/pUC origin of replication
  11141..11233   +  CDS            lacI (fragment): lac repressor; lacI; The lac repressor binds to the lac operator to inhibit transcription in E. coli. This inhibition can be relieved by adding lactose or isopropyl-β-D-thiogalactopyranoside (IPTG).
  11246..11267   +  protein_bind   CAP binding site: CAP binding activates transcription in the presence of cAMP. E. coli catabolite activator protein
  11282..11312   +  promoter       lac promoter: promoter for the E. coli lac operon
  11316..11338   +  protein_bind   lac operator (fragment): The lac repressor binds to the lac operator to inhibit transcription in E. coli. This inhibition can be relieved by adding lactose or isopropyl-β-D-thiogalactopyranoside (IPTG). lac repressor encoded by lacI
  11381..11399   +  promoter       T3 promoter: promoter for bacteriophage T3 RNA polymerase
