[The description below was written by a language model from this plasmid's Addgene catalogue record and pLannotate feature annotations shown in this document.]
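Description:
AAVS1-Puro CAG-CLTX CD32a ITAM CAR is a roughly 11.4 kb homology-directed repair donor plasmid for inserting a chimeric antigen receptor cassette into the AAVS1 safe-harbour locus (intron 1 of human PPP1R12C) in human cells, using a CRISPR or TALEN nuclease supplied separately. It is propagated in E. coli as a high-copy plasmid through a ColE1/pUC-type origin with ampicillin selection. The backbone outside the homology arms also carries annotated fragments of NeoR/KanR, ccdB, lacZα and lac regulatory elements. These appear to be cloning-vector remnants rather than functional parts of the payload.

Between the left and right AAVS1 homology arms sit two units. The first is a promoterless selection cassette: a splice acceptor followed by the puromycin N-acetyltransferase coding sequence and a bGH polyadenylation signal. Puromycin resistance should therefore depend largely on correct integration, where the cassette is spliced into the endogenous PPP1R12C transcript. The second unit is the CAR, driven by the CAG promoter (CMV enhancer, chicken β-actin promoter and chimeric intron). Its open reading frame begins with a short CSF2RA fragment, presumably acting as the signal peptide. This is followed by chlorotoxin, the scorpion peptide that binds glioma cells, as the targeting domain, and then by an IgG4 constant-region fragment serving as an extracellular spacer. The final part is an FCGR2A (CD32a) fragment, which by the construct name supplies the ITAM-containing signalling region. A WPRE and polyadenylation signals (hGH and rabbit β-globin) follow the CAR. The associated publication concerns CAR-neutrophils directed against glioblastoma, consistent with stable, site-specific CAR expression in engineered human cells.
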