Addgene plasmid #171964: AAVS1-Puro CAG-CLTX CD32a ITAM CAR
Purpose: Donor plasmid for CLTX CD32a-ITAM CAR expression in human cells
Depositing lab: Xiaoping Bao. Publication: CAR-neutrophil mediated delivery of tumor-microenvironment responsive nanodrugs for glioblastoma chemo-immunotherapy. Chang Y, Cai X, Syahirah R, Yao Y, Xu Y, Jin G, Bhute VJ, Torregrosa-Allen S, Elzey BD, Won YY, Deng Q, Lian XL, Wang X, Eniola-Adefeso O, Bao X. Nat Commun. 2023 Apr 20;14(1):2266. doi: 10.1038/s41467-023-37872-4. PubMed 37080958.
Backbone
  Vector backbone: Addgene Plasmid #136934
  Backbone size w/o insert (bp): 10225
  Total vector size (bp): 11405
  Vector type: Mammalian Expression, CRISPR, TALEN, Synthetic Biology
  Selectable markers: Puromycin
Growth in bacteria
  Bacterial resistance: Ampicillin, 100 μg/mL
  Growth temperature: 37°C
  Growth strain: NEB Stable
  Copy number: High Copy
Gene/Insert
  Gene/Insert name: Synthetic CLTX CD32a ITAM CAR
  Species: H. sapiens (human), Synthetic
  Insert size (bp): 1180
  Promoter: CAG
  Cloning method: Restriction Enzyme; 5′ cloning site SalI (not destroyed); 3′ cloning site MluI (not destroyed)
  Sequencing primers: 5′ gctaaccatgttcatgccttc; 3′ none
Terms and licenses: Academic/Nonprofit Terms; Industry Terms: Not Available to Industry
How to cite: AAVS1-Puro CAG-CLTX CD32a ITAM CAR was a gift from Xiaoping Bao (Addgene plasmid # 171964 ; http://n2t.net/addgene:171964 ; RRID:Addgene_171964)
